Addgene plasmid #60626: LV-TRE-VP16 mouse MyoD-T2A-dsRedExpress2
Purpose: Expresses VP16 mouse MyoD and dsRedExpress2 in response to doxycycline
Depositing lab: Charles Gersbach. Depositing organization: Duke University. Publication: Enhanced MyoD-Induced Transdifferentiation to a Myogenic Lineage by Fusion to a Potent Transactivation Domain. Kabadi AM, Thakore PI, Vockely CM, Ousterout DG, Gibson TM, Guilak F, Reddy TE, Gersbach CA. ACS Synth Biol. 2014 Dec 10. 10.1021/sb500322u PubMed 25494287.
Backbone
  Vector backbone: pRRL
  Backbone size w/o insert (bp): 10000
  Total vector size (bp): 11242
  Vector type: Lentiviral
  Selectable markers: Puromycin
Growth in bacteria
  Bacterial resistance: Ampicillin, 100 μg/mL
  Growth temperature: 37°C
  Growth strain: Stbl3
  Copy number: Unknown
Gene/Insert
  Gene/Insert name: VP16 mouse MyoD
  Species: M. musculus (mouse)
  Insert size (bp): 1245
  Promoter: TRE
  Cloning method: Restriction Enzyme; 5′ cloning site MluI (destroyed during cloning); 3′ cloning site NsiI (not destroyed)
  Sequencing primers: 5′ tacggtgggaggcctatataagca; 3′ TCTGGGTGCCCTCGTAGGGCTT
Terms and licenses: Academic/Nonprofit Terms; Industry Terms: Not Available to Industry
How to cite: LV-TRE-VP16 mouse MyoD-T2A-dsRedExpress2 was a gift from Charles Gersbach (Addgene plasmid # 60626 ; http://n2t.net/addgene:60626 ; RRID:Addgene_60626)
