[The description below was written by a language model from this plasmid's Addgene catalogue record and pLannotate feature annotations shown in this document.]
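Description:
LV-TRE-VP16 mouse MyoD-T2A-dsRedExpress2 is an 11.2 kb lentiviral transfer plasmid on the pRRL backbone that provides doxycycline-inducible expression of an enhanced myogenic transcription factor from a single, all-in-one Tet-On vector. It is propagated in E. coli through a high-copy ColE1/pUC-type origin with ampicillin selection, and the backbone also carries an f1 origin, an SV40 origin and an SV40 poly(A) signal. The viral portion has a third-generation, self-inactivating layout. An RSV promoter drives a truncated HIV-1 5' LTR, followed by the Ψ packaging signal with a gag fragment, the RRE and the cPPT/CTS. A WPRE and a ΔU3 3' LTR close the genome, so packaging functions must be supplied in trans.

Two expression units sit between the LTRs. The first is a tetracycline response element with seven tetO copies joined to a minimal CMV promoter. It drives the herpes simplex VP16 activation domain fused upstream of mouse MyoD (Myod1). According to the construct name, this fusion is linked through a T2A self-cleaving peptide to DsRed-Express2, although the T2A itself is not annotated in the feature table. The fluorescent reporter is therefore made from the same transcript as the transcription factor and marks induced cells. The second unit is a constitutive human PGK promoter expressing rtTA-Advanced, followed by an EMCV IRES and the puromycin resistance gene. Transduced cells can thus be selected with puromycin while producing the transactivator, which binds the TRE only when doxycycline is present. The associated publication indicates that the vector is used to test whether adding a potent transactivation domain to MyoD improves transdifferentiation of cells toward a myogenic lineage.
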