Features (pLannotate 1.2.2; 34 found; start..end, strand, type, name):
     39..627     +  misc_feature   WPRE: woodchuck hepatitis virus posttranscriptional regulatory element
    644..712     +  CDS            nef (fragment): NEF_HV1Z2 - Experimental evidence at protein level: Swiss-Prot protein existence level 1. Extracellular Nef protein targets CD4(+) T-lymphocytes for apoptosis by interacting with CXCR4 surface receptors. From Human immunodeficiency virus type 1 group M subtype D (isolate Z2/CDC-Z34) (HIV-1).
    714..947     +  LTR            3' LTR (ΔU3): self-inactivating 3' long terminal repeat (LTR) from HIV-1
   1019..1140    +  polyA_signal   SV40 poly(A) signal: SV40 polyadenylation signal
   1159..1294    +  rep_origin     SV40 ori: SV40 origin of replication
   1327..1345    -  promoter       T7 promoter: promoter for bacteriophage T7 RNA polymerase
   1353..1508    +  CDS            lacZα (fragment): LacZα fragment of β-galactosidase; lacZ fragment
   1516..1971    +  rep_origin     f1 ori (sequence partly withheld): f1 bacteriophage origin of replication; arrow indicates direction of (+) strand synthesis
   2000..2104    +  promoter       AmpR promoter: bla
   2105..2965    +  CDS            AmpR: β-lactamase; bla; confers resistance to ampicillin, carbenicillin, and related antibiotics
   3136..3724    +  rep_origin     ori: high-copy-number ColE1/pMB1/pBR322/pUC origin of replication
   3907..3999    +  CDS            lacI (fragment): lac repressor; lacI; The lac repressor binds to the lac operator to inhibit transcription in E. coli. This inhibition can be relieved by adding lactose or isopropyl-β-D-thiogalactopyranoside (IPTG).
   4012..4033    +  protein_bind   CAP binding site: CAP binding activates transcription in the presence of cAMP. E. coli catabolite activator protein
   4048..4078    +  promoter       lac promoter: promoter for the E. coli lac operon
   4082..4104    +  protein_bind   lac operator (fragment): The lac repressor binds to the lac operator to inhibit transcription in E. coli. This inhibition can be relieved by adding lactose or isopropyl-β-D-thiogalactopyranoside (IPTG). lac repressor encoded by lacI
   4147..4165    +  promoter       T3 promoter: promoter for bacteriophage T3 RNA polymerase
   4193..4414    +  promoter       RSV promoter: Rous sarcoma virus enhancer/promoter
   4421..4601    +  LTR            5' LTR (truncated): truncated 5' long terminal repeat (LTR) from HIV-1
   4645..4770    +  misc_feature   HIV-1 Ψ: packaging signal of human immunodeficiency virus type 1
   4754..5117    +  CDS            HIV-1 gag (fragment): gag protein from human immunodeficiency virus 1; gag
   5212..5548    +  ncRNA          RRE: Accession: RF00036 - HIV Rev response element
   5873..5973    +  CDS            Rev (fragment): human immunodeficiency virus 1 (HIV-1) Rev protein; rev; enhances nuclear export of unspliced and incompletely spliced viral mRNAs
   5992..6109    +  misc_feature   cPPT/CTS: central polypurine tract and central termination sequence of HIV-1
   6142..6412    +  protein_bind   tetracycline response element: contains seven copies of the tetracycline operator tetO tetracycline repressor TetR
   6423..6440    +  misc_feature   MCS (fragment): pUC18/19 multiple cloning site
   6445..6482    +  promoter       minimal CMV promoter: human cytomegalovirus (CMV) immediate early promoter
   6576..6607    +  misc_feature   MCS (fragment): pUC18/19 multiple cloning site
   6652..6885    +  CDS            VP16 AD: transcriptional activation domain of herpes simplex virus protein VP16 (Triezenberg et al., 1988; Cousens et al., 1989); UL48
   6916..7869    +  CDS            Myod1: MYOD1_MOUSE - Also known as Myod. Experimental evidence at protein level: Swiss-Prot protein existence level 1. Acts as a transcriptional activator that promotes transcription of muscle-specific target genes and plays a role in muscle differentiation (PubMed:16901893). Together with MYF5 and MYOG, co-occupies muscle-specific gene promoter core region during myogenesis. Induces fibroblasts to differentiate into myoblasts. Interacts with and is inhibited by the twist protein. This interaction probably involves the basic domains of both proteins (PubMed:21798092, PubMed:3175662). From Mus musculu
   7930..8604    +  CDS            DsRed-Express2: DsRed-Express2 is a basic (constitutively fluorescent) orange fluorescent protein published in 2008, derived from Discosoma sp.. It is reported to be a rapidly-maturing protein.
   8695..9205    +  promoter       hPGK promoter: human phosphoglycerate kinase 1 promoter
   9244..9990    +  CDS            rtTA-Advanced: improved tetracycline-controlled transactivator In the Tet-On® system, rtTA-Advanced binds to the Tet-responsive element and stimulates transcription only in the presence of tetracycline or doxycycline.
  10146..10608   +  misc_feature   IRES: internal ribosome entry site (IRES) of the encephalomyocarditis virus (EMCV)
  10622..11221   +  CDS            PuroR: puromycin N-acetyltransferase; pac from Streptomyces alboniger; confers resistance to puromycin
>Addgene plasmid #60626 | LV-TRE-VP16 mouse MyoD-T2A-dsRedExpress2 | depositor full sequence | sequence record 97417 | LV-TRE-VP16 mouse MyoD-T2A-dsRedExpress2 sequence 11242 bps
CTAGCTTCTGCAGCACGTGTCTAGAAACGCTGGTCGACAATCAACCTCTGGATTACAAAATTTGTGAAAG
ATTGACTGGTATTCTTAACTATGTTGCTCCTTTTACGCTATGTGGATACGCTGCTTTAATGCCTTTGTAT
CATGCTATTGCTTCCCGTATGGCTTTCATTTTCTCCTCCTTGTATAAATCCTGGTTGCTGTCTCTTTATG
AGGAGTTGTGGCCCGTTGTCAGGCAACGTGGCGTGGTGTGCACTGTGTTTGCTGACGCAACCCCCACTGG
TTGGGGCATTGCCACCACCTGTCAGCTCCTTTCCGGGACTTTCGCTTTCCCCCTCCCTATTGCCACGGCG
GAACTCATCGCCGCCTGCCTTGCCCGCTGCTGGACAGGGGCTCGGCTGTTGGGCACTGACAATTCCGTGG
TGTTGTCGGGGAAGCTGACGTCCTTTCCATGGCTGCTCGCCTGTGTTGCCACCTGGATTCTGCGCGGGAC
GTCCTTCTGCTACGTCCCTTCGGCCCTCAATCCAGCGGACCTTCCTTCCCGCGGCCTGCTGCCGGCTCTG
CGGCCTCTTCCGCGTCTTCGCCTTCGCCCTCAGACGAGTCGGATCTCCCTTTGGGCCGCCTCCCCGCCTG
GAATTCGAGCTCGGTACCTTTAAGACCAATGACTTACAAGGCAGCTGTAGATCTTAGCCACTTTTTAAAA
GAAAAGGGGGGACTGGAAGGGCTAATTCACTCCCAACGAAGACAAGATCTGCTTTTTGCTTGTACTGGGT
CTCTCTGGTTAGACCAGATCTGAGCCTGGGAGCTCTCTGGCTAACTAGGGAACCCACTGCTTAAGCCTCA
ATAAAGCTTGCCTTGAGTGCTTCAAGTAGTGTGTGCCCGTCTGTTGTGTGACTCTGGTAACTAGAGATCC
CTCAGACCCTTTTAGTCAGTGTGGAAAATCTCTAGCAGTAGTAGTTCATGTCATCTTATTATTCAGTATT
TATAACTTGCAAAGAAATGAATATCAGAGAGTGAGAGGAACTTGTTTATTGCAGCTTATAATGGTTACAA
ATAAAGCAATAGCATCACAAATTTCACAAATAAAGCATTTTTTTCACTGCATTCTAGTTGTGGTTTGTCC
AAACTCATCAATGTATCTTATCATGTCTGGCTCTAGCTATCCCGCCCCTAACTCCGCCCAGTTCCGCCCA
TTCTCCGCCCCATGGCTGACTAATTTTTTTTATTTATGCAGAGGCCGAGGCCGCCTCGGCCTCTGAGCTA
TTCCAGAAGTAGTGAGGAGGCTTTTTTGGAGGCCTAGGCTTTTGCGTCGAGACGTACCCAATTCGCCCTA
TAGTGAGTCGTATTACGCGCGCTCACTGGCCGTCGTTTTACAACGTCGTGACTGGGAAAACCCTGGCGTT
ACCCAACTTAATCGCCTTGCAGCACATCCCCCTTTCGCCAGCTGGCGTAATAGCGAAGAGGCCCGCACCG
ATCGCCCTTCCCAACAGTTGCGCAGCCTGAATGGCGAATGGCGCG
[124 nt withheld, positions 1516-1639]
C
[91 nt withheld, positions 1641-1731]
A
[49 nt withheld, positions 1733-1781]
CCTTTGACGTTGGAGTCCACGTTCTTT
[37 nt withheld, positions 1809-1845]
ACCCTATCTCGGTCTATTCTTTTGATTTATAAGGGATTTTGCCGATTTCGGCCTATTGGTTAAAAAATGA
GCTGATTTAACAAAAATTTAACGCGAATTTTAACAAAATATTAACGTTTACAATTTCCCAGGTGGCACTT
TTCGGGGAAATGTGCGCGGAACCCCTATTTGTTTATTTTTCTAAATACATTCAAATATGTATCCGCTCAT
GAGACAATAACCCTGATAAATGCTTCAATAATATTGAAAAAGGAAGAGTATGAGTATTCAACATTTCCGT
GTCGCCCTTATTCCCTTTTTTGCGGCATTTTGCCTTCCTGTTTTTGCTCACCCAGAAACGCTGGTGAAAG
TAAAAGATGCTGAAGATCAGTTGGGTGCACGAGTGGGTTACATCGAACTGGATCTCAACAGCGGTAAGAT
CCTTGAGAGTTTTCGCCCCGAAGAACGTTTTCCAATGATGAGCACTTTTAAAGTTCTGCTATGTGGCGCG
GTATTATCCCGTATTGACGCCGGGCAAGAGCAACTCGGTCGCCGCATACACTATTCTCAGAATGACTTGG
TTGAGTACTCACCAGTCACAGAAAAGCATCTTACGGATGGCATGACAGTAAGAGAATTATGCAGTGCTGC
CATAACCATGAGTGATAACACTGCGGCCAACTTACTTCTGACAACGATCGGAGGACCGAAGGAGCTAACC
GCTTTTTTGCACAACATGGGGGATCATGTAACTCGCCTTGATCGTTGGGAACCGGAGCTGAATGAAGCCA
TACCAAACGACGAGCGTGACACCACGATGCCTGTAGCAATGGCAACAACGTTGCGCAAACTATTAACTGG
CGAACTACTTACTCTAGCTTCCCGGCAACAATTAATAGACTGGATGGAGGCGGATAAAGTTGCAGGACCA
CTTCTGCGCTCGGCCCTTCCGGCTGGCTGGTTTATTGCTGATAAATCTGGAGCCGGTGAGCGTGGGTCTC
GCGGTATCATTGCAGCACTGGGGCCAGATGGTAAGCCCTCCCGTATCGTAGTTATCTACACGACGGGGAG
TCAGGCAACTATGGATGAACGAAATAGACAGATCGCTGAGATAGGTGCCTCACTGATTAAGCATTGGTAA
CTGTCAGACCAAGTTTACTCATATATACTTTAGATTGATTTAAAACTTCATTTTTAATTTAAAAGGATCT
AGGTGAAGATCCTTTTTGATAATCTCATGACCAAAATCCCTTAACGTGAGTTTTCGTTCCACTGAGCGTC
AGACCCCGTAGAAAAGATCAAAGGATCTTCTTGAGATCCTTTTTTTCTGCGCGTAATCTGCTGCTTGCAA
ACAAAAAAACCACCGCTACCAGCGGTGGTTTGTTTGCCGGATCAAGAGCTACCAACTCTTTTTCCGAAGG
TAACTGGCTTCAGCAGAGCGCAGATACCAAATACTGTCCTTCTAGTGTAGCCGTAGTTAGGCCACCACTT
CAAGAACTCTGTAGCACCGCCTACATACCTCGCTCTGCTAATCCTGTTACCAGTGGCTGCTGCCAGTGGC
GATAAGTCGTGTCTTACCGGGTTGGACTCAAGACGATAGTTACCGGATAAGGCGCAGCGGTCGGGCTGAA
CGGGGGGTTCGTGCACACAGCCCAGCTTGGAGCGAACGACCTACACCGAACTGAGATACCTACAGCGTGA
GCTATGAGAAAGCGCCACGCTTCCCGAAGGGAGAAAGGCGGACAGGTATCCGGTAAGCGGCAGGGTCGGA
ACAGGAGAGCGCACGAGGGAGCTTCCAGGGGGAAACGCCTGGTATCTTTATAGTCCTGTCGGGTTTCGCC
ACCTCTGACTTGAGCGTCGATTTTTGTGATGCTCGTCAGGGGGGCGGAGCCTATGGAAAAACGCCAGCAA
CGCGGCCTTTTTACGGTTCCTGGCCTTTTGCTGGCCTTTTGCTCACATGTTCTTTCCTGCGTTATCCCCT
GATTCTGTGGATAACCGTATTACCGCCTTTGAGTGAGCTGATACCGCTCGCCGCAGCCGAACGACCGAGC
GCAGCGAGTCAGTGAGCGAGGAAGCGGAAGAGCGCCCAATACGCAAACCGCCTCTCCCCGCGCGTTGGCC
GATTCATTAATGCAGCTGGCACGACAGGTTTCCCGACTGGAAAGCGGGCAGTGAGCGCAACGCAATTAAT
GTGAGTTAGCTCACTCATTAGGCACCCCAGGCTTTACACTTTATGCTTCCGGCTCGTATGTTGTGTGGAA
TTGTGAGCGGATAACAATTTCACACAGGAAACAGCTATGACCATGATTACGCCAAGCGCGCAATTAACCC
TCACTAAAGGGAACAAAAGCTGGAGCTGCAAGCTTAATGTAGTCTTATGCAATACTCTTGTAGTCTTGCA
ACATGGTAACGATGAGTTAGCAACATGCCTTACAAGGAGAGAAAAAGCACCGTGCATGCCGATTGGTGGA
AGTAAGGTGGTACGATCGTGCCTTATTAGGAAGGCAACAGACGGGTCTGACATGGATTGGACGAACCACT
GAATTGCCGCATTGCAGAGATATTGTATTTAAGTGCCTAGCTCGATACAATAAACGGGTCTCTCTGGTTA
GACCAGATCTGAGCCTGGGAGCTCTCTGGCTAACTAGGGAACCCACTGCTTAAGCCTCAATAAAGCTTGC
CTTGAGTGCTTCAAGTAGTGTGTGCCCGTCTGTTGTGTGACTCTGGTAACTAGAGATCCCTCAGACCCTT
TTAGTCAGTGTGGAAAATCTCTAGCAGTGGCGCCCGAACAGGGACCTGAAAGCGAAAGGGAAACCAGAGC
TCTCTCGACGCAGGACTCGGCTTGCTGAAGCGCGCACGGCAAGAGGCGAGGGGCGGCGACTGGTGAGTAC
GCCAAAAATTTTGACTAGCGGAGGCTAGAAGGAGAGAGATGGGTGCGAGAGCGTCAGTATTAAGCGGGGG
AGAATTAGATCGCGATGGGAAAAAATTCGGTTAAGGCCAGGGGGAAAGAAAAAATATAAATTAAAACATA
TAGTATGGGCAAGCAGGGAGCTAGAACGATTCGCAGTTAATCCTGGCCTGTTAGAAACATCAGAAGGCTG
TAGACAAATACTGGGACAGCTACAACCATCCCTTCAGACAGGATCAGAAGAACTTAGATCATTATATAAT
ACAGTAGCAACCCTCTATTGTGTGCATCAAAGGATAGAGATAAAAGACACCAAGGAAGCTTTAGACAAGA
TAGAGGAAGAGCAAAACAAAAGTAAGACCACCGCACAGCAAGCGGCCGCTGATCTTCAGACCTGGAGGAG
GAGATATGAGGGACAATTGGAGAAGTGAATTATATAAATATAAAGTAGTAAAAATTGAACCATTAGGAGT
AGCACCCACCAAGGCAAAGAGAAGAGTGGTGCAGAGAGAAAAAAGAGCAGTGGGAATAGGAGCTTTGTTC
CTTGGGTTCTTGGGAGCAGCAGGAAGCACTATGGGCGCAGCCTCAATGACGCTGACGGTACAGGCCAGAC
AATTATTGTCTGGTATAGTGCAGCAGCAGAACAATTTGCTGAGGGCTATTGAGGCGCAACAGCATCTGTT
GCAACTCACAGTCTGGGGCATCAAGCAGCTCCAGGCAAGAATCCTGGCTGTGGAAAGATACCTAAAGGAT
CAACAGCTCCTGGGGATTTGGGGTTGCTCTGGAAAACTCATTTGCACCACTGCTGTGCCTTGGAATGCTA
GTTGGAGTAATAAATCTCTGGAACAGATTTGGAATCACACGACCTGGATGGAGTGGGACAGAGAAATTAA
CAATTACACAAGCTTAATACACTCCTTAATTGAAGAATCGCAAAACCAGCAAGAAAAGAATGAACAAGAA
TTATTGGAATTAGATAAATGGGCAAGTTTGTGGAATTGGTTTAACATAACAAATTGGCTGTGGTATATAA
AATTATTCATAATGATAGTAGGAGGCTTGGTAGGTTTAAGAATAGTTTTTGCTGTACTTTCTATAGTGAA
TAGAGTTAGGCAGGGATATTCACCATTATCGTTTCAGACCCACCTCCCAACCCCGAGGGGACCCGACAGG
CCCGAAGGAATAGAAGAAGAAGGTGGAGAGAGAGACAGAGACAGATCCATTCGATTAGTGAACGGATCTC
GACGGTATCGGTTAACTTTTAAAAGAAAAGGGGGGATTGGGGGGTACAGTGCAGGGGAAAGAATAGTAGA
CATAATAGCAACAGACATACAAACTAAAGAATTACAAAAACAAATTACAAAAATTCAAAATTTTATCGAT
CACGAGACTAGCCTCGAGTTTACCACTCCCTATCAGTGATAGAGAAAAGTGAAAGTCGAGTTTACCACTC
CCTATCAGTGATAGAGAAAAGTGAAAGTCGAGTTTACCACTCCCTATCAGTGATAGAGAAAAGTGAAAGT
CGAGTTTACCACTCCCTATCAGTGATAGAGAAAAGTGAAAGTCGAGTTTACCACTCCCTATCAGTGATAG
AGAAAAGTGAAAGTCGAGTTTACCACTCCCTATCAGTGATAGAGAAAAGTGAAAGTCGAGTTTACCACTC
CCTATCAGTGATAGAGAAAAGTGAAAGTCGAGCTCGGTACCCGGGTCGAGTAGGCGTGTACGGTGGGAGG
CCTATATAAGCAGAGCTCGTTTAGTGAACCGTCAGATCGCCTGGAGACGCCATCCACGCTGTTTTGACCT
CCATAGAAGACACCGGGACCGATCCAGCCTCCGCGGCCCCGAATTCGAGCTCGGTACCCGGGGATCCTCT
AGTCAGCTGACGCGCCACCATGGGCCCTAAAAAGAAGCGTAAAGTCGCCCCCCCGACCGATGTCAGCCTG
GGGGACGAGCTCCACTTAGACGGCGAGGACGTGGCGATGGCGCATGCCGACGCGCTAGACGATTTCGATC
TGGACATGTTGGGGGACGGGGATTCCCCGGGTCCGGGATTTACCCCCCACGACTCCGCCCCCTACGGCGC
TCTGGATATGGCCGACTTCGAGTTTGAGCAGATGTTTACCGATGCCCTTGGAATTGACGAGTACGGTGGG
GGAGGCAGTGGGGGCGGATCACGACGCGTCATGGAGCTTCTATCGCCGCCACTCCGGGACATAGACTTGA
CAGGCCCCGACGGCTCTCTCTGCTCCTTTGAGACAGCAGACGACTTCTATGATGATCCGTGTTTCGACTC
ACCAGACCTGCGCTTTTTTGAGGACCTGGACCCGCGCCTGGTGCACGTGGGAGCCCTCCTGAAACCGGAG
GAGCACGCACACTTCTCTACTGCGGTGCACCCAGGCCCAGGCGCTCGTGAGGATGAGCATGTGCGCGCGC
CCAGCGGGCACCACCAGGCGGGTCGCTGCTTGCTGTGGGCCTGCAAGGCGTGCAAGCGCAAGACCACCAA
CGCTGATCGCCGCAAGGCCGCCACCATGCGCGAGCGCCGCCGCCTGAGCAAAGTGAATGAGGCCTTCGAG
ACGCTCAAGCGCTGCACGTCCAGCAACCCGAACCAGCGGCTACCCAAGGTGGAGATCCTGCGCAACGCCA
TCCGCTACATCGAAGGTCTGCAGGCTCTGCTGCGCGACCAGGACGCCGCGCCCCCTGGCGCCGCTGCCTT
CTACGCACCTGGACCGCTGCCCCCAGGCCGTGGCAGCGAGCACTACAGTGGCGACTCAGACGCGTCCAGC
CCGCGCTCCAACTGCTCTGATGGCATGATGGATTACAGCGGCCCCCCAAGCGGCCCCCGGCGGCAGAATG
GCTACGACACCGCCTACTACAGTGAGGCGGTGCGCGAGTCCAGGCCAGGGAAGAGTGCGGCTGTGTCGAG
CCTCGACTGCCTGTCCAGCATAGTGGAGCGCATCTCCACAGACAGCCCCGCTGCGCCTGCGCTGCTTTTG
GCAGATGCACCACCAGAGTCGCCTCCGGGTCCGCCAGAGGGGGCATCCCTAAGCGACACAGAACAGGGAA
CCCAGACCCCGTCTCCCGACGCCGCCCCTCAGTGTCCTGCAGGCTCAAACCCCAATGCGATTTATCAGGT
GCTTATGCATGAGGGCAGAGGAAGTCTTCTAACATGCGGTGACGTGGAGGAGAATCCCGGCCCTATGGAT
AGCACTGAGAACGTCATCAAGCCCTTCATGCGCTTCAAGGTGCACATGGAGGGCTCCGTGAACGGCCACG
AGTTCGAGATCGAGGGCGAGGGCGAGGGCAAGCCCTACGAGGGCACCCAGACCGCCAAGCTGCAGGTGAC
CAAGGGCGGCCCCCTGCCCTTCGCCTGGGACATCCTGTCCCCCCAGTTCCAGTACGGCTCCAAGGTGTAC
GTGAAGCACCCCGCCGACATCCCCGACTACAAGAAGCTGTCCTTCCCCGAGGGCTTCAAGTGGGAGCGCG
TGATGAACTTCGAGGACGGCGGCGTGGTGACCGTGACCCAGGACTCCTCCCTGCAGGACGGCACCTTCAT
CTACCACGTGAAGTTCATCGGCGTGAACTTCCCCTCCGACGGCCCCGTAATGCAGAAGAAGACTCTGGGC
TGGGAGCCCTCCACCGAGCGCCTGTACCCCCGCGACGGCGTGCTGAAGGGCGAGATCCACAAGGCGCTGA
AGCTGAAGGGCGGCGGCCACTACCTGGTGGAGTTCAAGTCAATCTACATGGCCAAGAAGCCCGTGAAGCT
GCCCGGCTACTACTACGTGGACTCCAAGCTGGACATCACCTCCCACAACGAGGACTACACCGTGGTGGAG
CAGTACGAGCGCGCCGAGGCCCGCCACCACCTGTTCCAGACTCACGGTATGGACGAATTGTACAAGCACG
ACGAATTGTAAGCTAGCGCGGCCGCATCGATAAGCTTGTGGACGATATCGAATTCGCACGGGGTTGGGGT
TGCGCCTTTTCCAAGGCAGCCCTGGGTTTGCGCAGGGACGCGGCTGCTCTGGGCGTGGTTCCGGGAAACG
CAGCGGCGCCGACCCTGGGTCTCGCACATTCTTCACGTCCGTTCGCAGCGTCACCCGGATCTTCGCCGCT
ACCCTTGTGGGCCCCCCGGCGACGCTTCCTGCTCCGCCCCTAAGTCGGGAAGGTTCCTTGCGGTTCGCGG
CGTGCCGGACGTGACAAACGGAAGCCGCACGTCTCACTAGTACCCTCGCAGACGGACAGCGCCAGGGAGC
AATGGCAGCGCGCCGACCGCGATGGGCTGTGGCCAATAGCGGCTGCTCAGCGGGGCGCGCCGAGAGCAGC
GGCCGGGAAGGGGCGGTGCGGGAGGCGGGGTGTGGGGCGGTAGTGTGGGCCCTGTTCCTGCCCGCGCGGT
GTTCCGCATTCTGCAAGCCTCCGGAGCGCACGTCGGCAGTCGGCTCCCTCGTTGACCGAATCACCGACCT
CTCTCCCCAGGGGGGATCCGTTTATCTGCAGAATTCGCCCTTGACGTCATGTCTAGACTGGACAAGAGCA
AAGTCATAAACGGCGCTCTGGAATTACTCAATGGAGTCGGTATCGAAGGCCTGACGACAAGGAAACTCGC
TCAAAAGCTGGGAGTTGAGCAGCCTACCCTGTACTGGCACGTGAAGAACAAGCGGGCCCTGCTCGATGCC
CTGCCAATCGAGATGCTGGACAGGCATCATACCCACTTCTGCCCCCTGGAAGGCGAGTCATGGCAAGACT
TTCTGCGGAACAACGCCAAGTCATTCCGCTGTGCTCTCCTCTCACATCGCGACGGGGCTAAAGTGCATCT
CGGCACCCGCCCAACAGAGAAACAGTACGAAACCCTGGAAAATCAGCTCGCGTTCCTGTGTCAGCAAGGC
TTCTCCCTGGAGAACGCACTGTACGCTCTGTCCGCCGTGGGCCACTTTACACTGGGCTGCGTATTGGAGG
AACAGGAGCATCAAGTAGCAAAAGAGGAAAGAGAGACACCTACCACCGATTCTATGCCCCCACTTCTGAG
ACAAGCAATTGAGCTGTTCGACCGGCAGGGAGCCGAACCTGCCTTCCTTTTCGGCCTGGAACTAATCATA
TGTGGCCTGGAGAAACAGCTAAAGTGCGAAAGCGGCGGGCCGGCCGACGCCCTTGACGATTTTGACTTAG
ACATGCTCCCAGCCGATGCCCTTGACGACTTTGACCTTGATATGCTGCCTGCTGACGCTCTTGACGATTT
TGACCTTGACATGCTCCCCGGGTAACGGACCGGACGTCAAGGGCGAATTCCAGCACACTGGGAATTCCGC
CCCTCTCCCTCCCCCCCCCCTAACGTTACTGGCCGAAGCCGCTTGGAATAAGGCCGGTGTGCGTTTGTCT
ATATGTTATTTTCCACCATATTGCCGTCTTTTGGCAATGTGAGGGCCCGGAAACCTGGCCCTGTCTTCTT
GACGAGCATTCCTAGGGGTCTTTCCCCTCTCGCCAAAGGAATGCAAGGTCTGTTGAATGTCGTGAAGGAA
GCAGTTCCTCTGGAAGCTTCTTGAAGACAAACAACGTCTGTAGCGACCCTTTGCAGGCAGCGGAACCCCC
CACCTGGCGACAGGTGCCTCTGCGGCCAAAAGCCACGTGTATAAGATACACCTGCAAAGGCGGCACAACC
CCAGTGCCACGTTGTGAGTTGGATAGTTGTGGAAAGAGTCAAATGGCTCTCCTCAAGCGTATTCAACAAG
GGGCTGAAGGATGCCCAGAAGGTACCCCATTGTATGGGATCTGATCTGGGGCCTCGGTGCACATGCTTTA
CATGTGTTTAGTCGAGGTTAAAAAAACGTCTAGGCCCCCCGAACCACGGGGACGTGGTTTTCCTTTGAAA
AACACGATGATAATATGGCCACAACCATGACCGAGTACAAGCCCACGGTGCGCCTCGCCACCCGCGACGA
CGTCCCCAGGGCCGTACGCACCCTCGCCGCCGCGTTCGCCGACTACCCCGCCACGCGCCACACCGTCGAT
CCGGACCGCCACATCGAGCGGGTCACCGAGCTGCAAGAACTCTTCCTCACGCGCGTCGGGCTCGACATCG
GCAAGGTGTGGGTCGCGGACGACGGCGCCGCGGTGGCGGTCTGGACCACGCCGGAGAGCGTCGAAGCGGG
GGCGGTGTTCGCCGAGATCGGCCCGCGCATGGCCGAGTTGAGCGGTTCCCGGCTGGCCGCGCAGCAACAG
ATGGAAGGCCTCCTGGCGCCGCACCGGCCCAAGGAGCCCGCGTGGTTCCTGGCCACCGTCGGCGTCTCGC
CCGACCACCAGGGCAAGGGTCTGGGCAGCGCCGTCGTGCTCCCCGGAGTGGAGGCGGCCGAGCGCGCCGG
GGTGCCCGCCTTCCTGGAGACCTCCGCGCCCCGCAACCTCCCCTTCTACGAGCGGCTCGGCTTCACCGTC
ACCGCCGACGTCGAGGTGCCCGAAGGACCGCGCACCTGGTGCATGACCCGCAAGCCCGGTGCCTGACCAG
CACACTGGCGGCCGTTA
