>Addgene plasmid #60626 | LV-TRE-VP16 mouse MyoD-T2A-dsRedExpress2 | addgene partial sequence | sequence record 98936 | LNCX 5'-AGCTCGTTTAGTGAACCGTCAGATC-3'
TTTTGACCTCCATAGAAGACACCGGGACCGATCCAGCCTCCGCGGCCCCGAATTCGAGCTCGGTACCCGG
GGATCCTCTAGTCAGCTGACGCGCCACCATGGGCCCTAAAAAGAAGCGTAAAGTCGCCCCCCCGACCGAT
GTCAGCCTGGGGGACGAGCTCCACTTAGACGGCGAGGACGTGGCGATGGCGCATGCCGACGCGCTAGACG
ATTTCGATCTGGACATGTTGGGGGACGGGGATTCCCCGGGTCCGGGATTTACCCCCCACGACTCCGCCCC
CTACGGCGCTCTGGATATGGCCGACTTCGAGTTTGAGCAGATGTTTACCGATGCCCTTGGAATTGACGAG
TACGGTGGGGGAGGCAGTGGGGGCGGATCACGACGCGTCATGGAGCTTCTATCGCCGCCACTCCGGGACA
TAGACTTGACAGGCCCCGACGGCTCTCTCTGCTCCTTTGA
