>Addgene plasmid #60626 | LV-TRE-VP16 mouse MyoD-T2A-dsRedExpress2 | addgene partial sequence | sequence record 98962 | DsRed1-N 5'-GTACTGGAACTGGGGGGACAG-3'
TGCAGCTTGGCGGTCTGGGTGCCCTCGTAGGGCTTGCCCTCGCCCTCGCCCTCGATCTCGAACTCGTGGC
CGTTCACGGAGCCCTCCATGTGCACCTTGAAGCGCATGAAGGGCTTGATGACGTTCTCAGTGCTATCCAT
AGGGCCGGGATTCTCCTCCACGTCACCGCATGTTAGAAGACTTCCTCTGCCCTCATGCATAAGCACCTGA
TAAATCGCATTGGGGTTTGAGCCTGCAGGACACTGAGGGGCGGCGTCGGGAGACGGGGTCTGGGTTCCCT
GTTCTGTGTCGCTTAGGGATGCCCCCTCTGGCGGACCCGGAGGCGACTCTGGTGGTGCATCTGCCAAAAG
CAGCGCAGGCGCAGCGGGGCTGTCTGTGGAGATGCGCTCCACTATGCTGGACAGGCAGTCGAGGCTCGAC
ACAGCCGCACTCTTCCCTGGCCTGGACTCGCGCACCGCCTCACTGTAGTAGGCGGTGTCGTAGCCATTCT
GCCGCCGGGGGCCGCTTGGGGGGCCGCTGTAATCCATCATGC
